Addgene plasmid #161497: THI ONLY pALD4 T-
Purpose: Non activation and non targeting control for CRISPR/RNA scaffold based transcription regulation in Pichia pastoris BB3rN_pTEF2_dCAS9(3xFLAG_SV40NLS)_pPOR1_MS2bind_VP64_SV40NLS_pGAP_THI11_T-_gRNA_MS2
Depositing lab: Brigitte Gasser & Diethard Mattanovich. Depositing organization: Austrian Centre of Industrial Biotechnology. Publication: Fine-Tuning of Transcription in Pichia pastoris Using dCas9 and RNA Scaffolds. Baumschabl M, Prielhofer R, Mattanovich D, Steiger MG. ACS Synth Biol. 2020 Dec 18;9(12):3202-3209. doi: 10.1021/acssynbio.0c00214. Epub 2020 Nov 12. PubMed 33180466.
Backbone
  Vector backbone: Addgene#98552 BB3rN_AD
  Backbone size w/o insert (bp): 3000
  Total vector size (bp): 11049
  Vector type: Yeast Expression
Growth in bacteria
  Bacterial resistance: Nourseothricin (clonNat), 50 μg/mL
  Growth temperature: 37°C
  Growth strain: DH5alpha
  Copy number: High Copy
Gene/Insert 1
  Gene/Insert name: dCAS9
  Promoter: pTEF2
  Cloning method: Unknown
  Sequencing primers: 5′ gaggtatgtaggcggtgcta; 3′ GTACTGTGTCGTGAAGGC
Gene/Insert 2
  Gene/Insert name: MS2 (non activation control NAC)
  Promoter: pPOR1
  Cloning method: Unknown
  Sequencing primers: 5′ GCCTTCACGACACAGTAC; 3′ GACAGTGGAGGAAAATAATGTGC
Gene/Insert 3
  Gene/Insert name: gRNA (Non targeting control NTC)
  Promoter: pALD4
  Cloning method: Unknown
  Sequencing primers: 5′ GCACATTATTTTCCTCCACTGTC; 3′ ttatatttctctacaggggc
Terms and licenses: Academic/Nonprofit Terms; Industry Terms: Not Available to Industry
How to cite: THI ONLY pALD4 T- was a gift from Brigitte Gasser & Diethard Mattanovich (Addgene plasmid # 161497 ; http://n2t.net/addgene:161497 ; RRID:Addgene_161497)
