[The description below was written by a language model from this plasmid's Addgene catalogue record and pLannotate feature annotations shown in this document.]
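Description:
THI ONLY pALD4 T- is an 11 kb yeast expression plasmid for Pichia pastoris, built on the BB3rN_AD backbone. It serves as a control construct in a dCas9/RNA-scaffold system for tuning transcription. The plasmid replicates in E. coli at high copy from a ColE1/pUC-type origin. It is selected with nourseothricin through a nourseothricin acetyltransferase gene flanked by the Ashbya gossypii TEF promoter and terminator, a marker that can be used in both bacteria and yeast. No yeast replication origin is annotated, and the record does not state how the plasmid is maintained or integrated in Pichia.

Three expression units are assembled in series. The first uses pTEF2 to drive a nuclease-dead Streptococcus pyogenes Cas9 carrying an N-terminal 3xFLAG tag and, according to the construct name, an SV40 nuclear localisation signal. The second uses pPOR1 to express the bacteriophage MS2 coat protein, which binds MS2 RNA hairpins. The catalogue lists this insert as a non-activation control, although the descriptive name mentions VP64, and no VP64 feature is annotated. The third unit produces a guide RNA made up of the S. pyogenes gRNA scaffold extended by an MS2 stem loop. It is preceded by a hammerhead ribozyme fragment, which would allow a Pol II transcript to be trimmed into a defined guide. The record is inconsistent on this unit's promoter: the insert field and plasmid name give pALD4, whereas the descriptive string gives pGAP. The same string points to a THI11-related guide, yet the insert field labels it non-targeting.

The short MEP1 and ADH1 promoter matches are probably incidental similarities within Pichia regulatory sequences. The stated purpose is a non-activating, non-targeting baseline for comparison with activating constructs.
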