Features (pLannotate 1.2.2; 12 found; start..end, strand, type, name):
     62..650     -  rep_origin     ori: high-copy-number ColE1/pMB1/pBR322/pUC origin of replication
   1303..1368    +  CDS            3xFLAG: three tandem FLAG® epitope tags, followed by an enterokinase cleavage site
   1372..5475    +  CDS            Cas9: Cas9 (Csn1) endonuclease from the Streptococcus pyogenes Type II CRISPR/Cas system generates RNA-guided double strand breaks in DNA
   5997..6284    +  CDS            MEP1 (fragment): MEP1_YEAST - Also known as AMT1. Experimental evidence at protein level: Swiss-Prot protein existence level 1. Transporter for ammonium (both charged and uncharged NH3 and NH4) to use as a nitrogen source. Can also transport methylamine. The affinity of MEP1 is about twenty times lower than that of MEP2. MEP3 has the lowest affinity. From Saccharomyces cerevisiae (strain ATCC 204508 / S288c) (Baker's yeast).
   6726..7115    +  CDS            CAPSD_BPMS2: Experimental evidence at protein level: Swiss-Prot protein existence level 1. Acts as a translational repressor of viral replicase synthesis late in infection. This latter function is the result of capsid protein interaction with an RNA hairpin which contains the replicase ribosome-binding site. From Escherichia phage MS2 (Bacteriophage MS2).
   7310..7327    -  promoter       ADH1 promoter (fragment): S. cerevisiae ADH1; promoter for alcohol dehydrogenase 1
   8175..8198    +  misc_RNA       sTRSV HHRz (fragment): hammerhead ribozyme from the tobacco ringspot virus satellite RNA (Khvorova et al., 2003)
   8232..8307    +  misc_RNA       gRNA scaffold: guide RNA scaffold for the Streptococcus pyogenes CRISPR/Cas9 system
   8312..8330    +  misc_RNA       MS2 stem loop: stem loop that binds the bacteriophage MS2 coat protein
   8917..9260    +  promoter       TEF promoter: Ashbya gossypii TEF promoter
   9267..9831    +  CDS            NrsR (fragment): nourseothricin acetyltransferase; Streptomyces noursei nat1; confers resistance to nourseothricin
   9839..10036   +  terminator     TEF terminator: Ashbya gossypii TEF terminator
>Addgene plasmid #161497 | THI ONLY pALD4 T- | addgene full sequence | sequence record 326273 | Addgene NGS Result
CGCTGTGAGCAAAAGGCCAGCAAAAGGCCAGGAACCGTAAAAAGGCCGCGTTGCTGGCGTTTTTCCATAG
GCTCCGCCCCCCTGACGAGCATCACAAAAATCGACGCTCAAGTCAGAGGTGGCGAAACCCGACAGGACTA
TAAAGATACCAGGCGTTTCCCCCTGGAAGCTCCCTCGTGCGCTCTCCTGTTCCGACCCTGCCGCTTACCG
GATACCTGTCCGCCTTTCTCCCTTCGGGAAGCGTGGCGCTTTCTCATAGCTCACGCTGTAGGTATCTCAG
TTCGGTGTAGGTCGTTCGCTCCAAGCTGGGCTGTGTGCACGAACCCCCCGTTCAGCCCGACCGCTGCGCC
TTATCCGGTAACTATCGTCTTGAGTCCAACCCGGTAAGACACGACTTATCGCCACTGGCAGCAGCCACTG
GTAACAGGATTAGCAGAGCGAGGTATGTAGGCGGTGCTACAGAGTTCTTGAAGTGGTGGCCTAACTACGG
CTACACTAGAAGAACAGTATTTGGTATCTGCGCTCTGCTGAAGCCAGTTACCTTCGGAAAAAGAGTTGGT
AGCTCTTGATCCGGCAAACAAACCACCGCTGGTAGCGGTGGTTTTTTTGTTTGCAAGCAGCAGATTACGC
GCAGAAAAAAAGGATCTCAAGAAGATCCTTTGATCTTTTCTACGGGGTGGAGCGCAAAAAACCCCGCCCC
TGACAGGGCGGGGTTTTTTCGCGATCGGAGCGGTACTACCATTGACACTACACATCCTTAATTCCAATCC
TGTCTGGCCTCCTTCACCTTTTAACCATCTTGCCCATTCCAACTCGTGTCAGATTGCGTATCAAGTGAAA
AAAAAAAAATTTTAAATCTTTAACCCAATCAGGTAATAACTGTCGCCTCTTTTATCTGCCGCACTGCATG
AGGTGTCCCCTTAGTGGGAAAGAGTACTGAGCCAACCCTGGAGGACAGCAAGGGAAAAATACCTACAACT
TGCTTCATAATGGTCGTAAAAACAATCCTTGTCGGATATAAGTGTTGTAGACTGTCCCTTATCCTCTGCG
ATGTTCTTCCTCTCAAAGTTTGCGATTTCTCTCTATCAGAATTGCCATCAAGAGACTCAGGACTAATTTC
GCAGTCCCACACGCACTCGTACATGATTGGCTGAAATTTCCCTAAAGAATTTCTTTTTCACGAAAATTTT
TTTTTTACACAAGATTTTCAGCAGATATAAAATGGAGAGCAGGACCTCCGCTGTGACTCTTCTTTTTTTT
CTTTTATTCTCACTACATACATTTTAGTTATTCGCCAACATGGACTACAAAGACCATGACGGTGATTATA
AAGATCATGACATCGATTACAAGGATGACGATGACAAGCTCATGGACAAGAAGTACTCCATTGGGCTCGC
TATCGGCACAAACAGCGTCGGCTGGGCCGTCATTACGGACGAGTACAAGGTGCCGAGCAAAAAATTCAAA
GTTCTGGGCAATACCGATCGCCACAGCATAAAGAAGAACCTCATTGGCGCCCTCCTGTTCGACTCCGGGG
AGACGGCCGAAGCCACGCGGCTCAAAAGAACAGCACGGCGCAGATATACCCGCAGAAAGAATCGGATCTG
CTACCTGCAGGAGATCTTTAGTAATGAGATGGCTAAGGTGGATGACTCTTTCTTCCATAGGCTGGAGGAG
TCCTTTTTGGTGGAGGAGGATAAAAAGCACGAGCGCCACCCAATCTTTGGCAATATCGTGGACGAGGTGG
CGTACCATGAAAAGTACCCAACCATATATCATCTGAGGAAGAAGCTTGTAGACAGTACTGATAAGGCTGA
CTTGCGGTTGATCTATCTCGCGCTGGCGCATATGATCAAATTTCGGGGACACTTCCTCATCGAGGGGGAC
CTGAACCCAGACAACAGCGATGTCGACAAACTCTTTATCCAACTGGTTCAGACTTACAATCAGCTTTTCG
AAGAGAACCCGATCAACGCATCCGGAGTTGACGCCAAAGCAATCCTGAGCGCTAGGCTGTCCAAATCCCG
GCGGCTCGAAAACCTCATCGCACAGCTCCCTGGGGAGAAGAAGAACGGCCTGTTTGGTAATCTTATCGCC
CTGTCACTCGGGCTGACCCCCAACTTTAAATCTAACTTCGACCTGGCCGAAGATGCCAAGCTTCAACTGA
GCAAAGACACCTACGATGATGATCTCGACAATCTGCTGGCCCAGATCGGCGACCAGTACGCAGACCTTTT
TTTGGCGGCAAAGAACCTGTCAGACGCCATTCTGCTGAGTGATATTCTGCGAGTGAACACGGAGATCACC
AAAGCTCCGCTGAGCGCTAGTATGATCAAGCGCTATGATGAGCACCACCAAGACTTGACTTTGCTGAAGG
CCCTTGTCAGACAGCAACTGCCTGAGAAGTACAAGGAAATTTTCTTCGATCAGTCTAAAAATGGCTACGC
CGGATACATTGACGGCGGAGCAAGCCAGGAGGAATTTTACAAATTTATTAAGCCCATCTTGGAAAAAATG
GACGGCACCGAGGAGCTGCTGGTAAAGCTTAACAGAGAAGATCTGTTGCGCAAACAGCGCACTTTCGACA
ATGGAAGCATCCCCCACCAGATTCACCTGGGCGAACTGCACGCTATCCTCAGGCGGCAAGAGGATTTCTA
CCCCTTTTTGAAAGATAACAGGGAAAAGATTGAGAAAATCCTCACATTTCGGATACCCTACTATGTAGGC
CCCCTCGCCCGGGGAAATTCCAGATTCGCGTGGATGACTCGCAAATCAGAAGAGACTATCACTCCCTGGA
ACTTCGAGGAAGTCGTGGATAAGGGGGCCTCTGCCCAGTCCTTCATCGAAAGGATGACTAACTTTGATAA
AAATCTGCCTAACGAAAAGGTGCTTCCTAAACACTCTCTGCTGTACGAGTACTTCACAGTTTATAACGAG
CTCACCAAGGTCAAATACGTCACAGAAGGGATGAGAAAGCCAGCATTCCTGTCTGGAGAGCAGAAGAAAG
CTATCGTGGACCTCCTCTTCAAGACGAACCGGAAAGTTACCGTGAAACAGCTCAAAGAGGACTATTTCAA
AAAGATTGAATGTTTCGACTCTGTTGAAATCAGCGGAGTGGAGGATCGCTTCAACGCATCCCTGGGAACG
TATCACGATCTCCTGAAAATCATTAAAGACAAGGACTTCCTGGACAATGAGGAGAACGAGGACATTCTTG
AGGACATTGTCCTCACCCTTACGTTGTTTGAAGATAGGGAGATGATTGAAGAACGCTTGAAAACTTACGC
TCATCTCTTCGACGACAAAGTCATGAAACAGCTCAAGAGGCGCCGATATACAGGATGGGGGCGGCTGTCA
AGAAAACTGATCAATGGGATCCGAGACAAGCAGAGTGGAAAGACAATCCTGGATTTTCTTAAGTCCGATG
GATTTGCCAACAGGAACTTCATGCAGTTGATCCATGATGACTCTCTCACCTTTAAGGAGGACATCCAGAA
AGCACAAGTTTCTGGCCAGGGGGACAGTCTGCACGAGCACATCGCTAATCTTGCAGGTAGCCCAGCTATC
AAAAAGGGAATACTGCAGACCGTTAAGGTCGTGGATGAACTCGTCAAAGTAATGGGAAGGCATAAGCCCG
AGAATATCGTTATCGAGATGGCCCGAGAGAACCAAACTACCCAGAAGGGACAGAAGAACAGTAGGGAAAG
GATGAAGAGGATTGAAGAGGGTATAAAAGAACTGGGGTCCCAAATCCTTAAGGAACACCCAGTTGAAAAC
ACCCAGCTTCAGAATGAGAAGCTCTACCTGTACTACCTGCAGAACGGCAGGGACATGTACGTGGATCAGG
AACTGGACATCAATCGGCTCTCCGACTACGACGTGGATGCCATCGTGCCCCAGTCTTTTCTCAAAGATGA
TTCTATTGATAATAAAGTGTTGACAAGATCCGATAAAAATAGAGGGAAGAGTGATAACGTCCCCTCAGAA
GAAGTTGTCAAGAAAATGAAAAATTATTGGCGGCAGCTGCTGAACGCCAAACTGATCACACAACGGAAGT
TCGATAATCTGACTAAGGCTGAACGAGGTGGCCTGTCTGAGTTGGATAAAGCCGGCTTCATCAAAAGGCA
GCTTGTTGAGACACGCCAGATCACCAAGCACGTGGCCCAAATTCTCGATTCACGCATGAACACCAAGTAC
GATGAAAATGACAAACTGATTCGAGAGGTGAAAGTTATTACTCTGAAGTCTAAGCTAGTCTCAGATTTCA
GAAAGGACTTTCAGTTTTATAAGGTGAGAGAGATCAACAATTACCACCATGCGCATGATGCCTACCTGAA
TGCAGTGGTAGGCACTGCACTTATCAAAAAATATCCCAAGCTTGAATCTGAATTTGTTTACGGAGACTAT
AAAGTGTACGATGTTAGGAAAATGATCGCAAAGTCTGAGCAGGAAATAGGCAAGGCCACCGCTAAGTACT
TCTTTTACAGCAATATTATGAATTTTTTCAAGACCGAGATTACACTGGCCAATGGAGAGATTCGGAAGCG
ACCACTTATCGAAACAAACGGAGAAACAGGAGAAATCGTGTGGGACAAGGGTAGGGATTTCGCGACAGTC
CGGAAGGTCCTGTCCATGCCGCAGGTGAACATCGTTAAAAAGACCGAAGTACAGACCGGAGGCTTCTCCA
AGGAAAGTATCCTCCCGAAAAGGAACAGCGACAAGCTGATCGCACGCAAAAAAGATTGGGACCCCAAGAA
ATACGGCGGATTCGATTCTCCTACAGTCGCTTACAGTGTACTGGTTGTGGCCAAAGTGGAGAAAGGGAAG
TCTAAAAAACTCAAAAGCGTCAAGGAACTGCTGGGCATCACAATCATGGAGCGATCAAGCTTCGAAAAAA
ACCCCATCGACTTTCTCGAGGCGAAAGGATATAAAGAGGTCAAAAAAGACCTCATCATTAAGCTTCCCAA
GTACTCTCTCTTTGAGCTTGAAAACGGCCGGAAACGAATGCTCGCTAGTGCGGGCGAGCTGCAGAAAGGT
AACGAGCTGGCACTGCCCTCTAAATACGTTAATTTCTTGTATCTGGCCAGCCACTATGAAAAGCTCAAAG
GGTCCCCCGAAGATAATGAGCAGAAGCAGCTGTTCGTGGAACAACACAAACACTACCTTGATGAGATCAT
CGAGCAAATAAGCGAATTCTCCAAAAGAGTGATCCTCGCCGACGCTAACCTCGATAAGGTGCTTTCTGCT
TACAATAAGCACAGGGATAAGCCCATCAGGGAGCAGGCAGAAAACATTATCCACTTGTTTACTCTGACCA
ACTTGGGCGCTCCTGCAGCCTTCAAGTACTTCGACACCACCATAGACAGAAAGCGGTACACCTCTACAAA
GGAGGTCCTGGACGCCACACTGATTCATCAGTCAATTACGGGGCTCTATGAAACAAGAATCGACCTCTCT
CAGCTCGGTGGAGACAGCAGGGCTGACCCCAAGAAGAAGAGGAAGGTGTGAGCTTTAGTCAAATATTAAT
CTATTTCACCTGTTCAAACTTTACTTAATGTACAAATGTGGTAGTTATTAGTTTTGCAACGGAACTTGTT
CCATAATCTGGTCCTCTGGGACAGCAAACTGTCTTTCACTAGTAGCGCCAGTTTCGGGAGTCCACACAGC
ATTAGTCACCGGTGCACCAGCACTAATCTCACGACCTTCTGGGTGTTTAAATGGGCAGTTAGGGTTGCGG
CATCCAGCTGCAAACTTACAATCCTCATCAATTGGATGAGTGAAAAAACAGTTTGGTCTGGTACAACTGT
TGCCTTCACGACACAGTACAGGAGTAGTTGCGTGACGTCTTGGGCACTTGTAATTACGGCATGATTTACC
AAATCGACATTGTTCCAAAGCCCTCTGTTGTTTTTGTTGTTTCTCTTCTTCGGTGATCTTGTGTTCAGGT
GATCGATGAGCCTTTGGACAGTCCGGATTAGAGCGCTCCGGGGAGCGCATTATTTGGGTCGGCTACTGTC
ATTGGTTATGATGGCCTTACCGAGCACGAAGGTGGTTGGATAGACCACAACTGGAAACAGTTGTACAAAC
AGATTGCATTCATTTTTGCTTGTATTGGATACTCGATGGCCATCACCGCTCTTATCTGTTTCATCCTCAA
CCGTATTCCATTTTTGCAACTGCGAGCTTCAGAAGAGGCTGAGGAGAAAGGTATGGATGAGGATCAGATT
GGAGAGTTCGCTTATGACTACGTGGAAGTACGTCGTGATTTTTTGGCTTGGGGATCAGGCCCAAACAATG
GCTTCAAGGAGCCGGAAGTTCTGGATCAGGTAGTTCCGGTTAATGATTTCAGCAGTGACCAGAATGTGAC
TAATCAGACCAACGAATCTGAGAAGCAGTAGAGTAAATATAGAGATGATATTTAGTGTATTCTAATGCTT
ATGTAATGTATTAAGCAAAAAGTTGTGTTTATGAGTTAGCATTTGTCTTAGCAAACATAAAATTATGTCG
ACATTTGCAACCCGCATGTCTAGTGTTTTTAGATCGATCTTCGATGTGTAGAATAATGCCTCCACGTGAT
GCCCCGCGATTTTGTTGGGTCGCAATGCCTCCAACATAAACCCATCACGTATAAAAAGCCCTCTTAACCC
TCCCCCCTGTTTCGTTTGCTTCATCACTTAACCTGAACTATCAACATGCCCAAAAAGAAAAGAAAAGTGG
GTAGTATGGCGTCTAACTTCACCCAGTTCGTTCTGGTTGACAACGGTGGTACCGGTGACGTTACCGTTGC
GCCGTCTAACTTCGCGAACGGTGTTGCGGAATGGATCTCTTCTAACTCTCGTTCTCAGGCGTACAAAGTT
ACCTGCTCTGTTCGTCAATCCTCCGCGCAGAACCGTAAATACACCATCAAAGTTGAAGTTCCGAAAGTTG
CGACCCAGACCGTTGGTGGTGTTGAACTGCCGGTTGCGGCGTGGCGTTCTTACCTGAACATGGAACTGAC
CATCCCGATCTTCGCGACCAACTCTGACTGCGAACTGATCGTTAAAGCGATGCAGGGTCTGCTGAAAGAC
GGTAACCCGATCCCGTCTGCGATCGCGGCGAACTCTGGTATCTACTAGGCTTCTGTTTAATTCTGTAGGA
TAAACGAAATAACTGTATCTTTATAATCATCCTTAAGATAGCCCTGGACTCGTCAGACATTAGTTCGCGC
ACATTATTTTCCTCCACTGTCTGCAAACAGCCACACGGCATTTCCCTCTCTAGTTTCATTTATCAAAGTA
GCACAACACGCTAATTGGAGGACAATAAGAAGAAAAAAAAAGAAAAGCGGTGGGGGAGGGATTATTAAAT
AAGGATTATGTAACCCCAGGGTACCGTTCTATACATATTTAAGGATTATTTAGGACAATCGATGAAATCG
GCATCAAACTGGATGGGAGTATAGTGTCCGGATAATCGGATAAATCATCTTGCGAGGAGCCGCTTGGTTG
GTTGGTGAGAGGAGTGAAATATGTGTCTCCTCACCCAAGAATCGCGATATCAGCACCCTGTGGGGGACAC
TATTGGCCTCCCTCCCAAACCTTCGATGTGGTAGTGCTTTATTATATTGATTACATTGATTACATAGCTA
AACCCTGCCTGGTTGCAAGTTGAGCTCCGAATTCCAATATTAGTAAAATGCCTGCAAGATAACCTCGGTA
TGGCGTCCGACCCCGCTTAATTATTTTAACTCCTTTCCAACGAGGACTTCGTAATTTTTGATTAGGGAGT
TGAGAAACGGGGGGTCTTGATACCTCCTCGATTTCAGATCCCACCCCCTCTCAGTCCCAAGTGGGACCCC
CCTCGGCCGTGAAATGCGCGCACTTTAGTTTTTTTCGCATGTAAACGCCGGTGTCCGTCAATTAAAAGTC
GCAGACTAGGGTGAACTTTACCATTTTTGTCGCACTCCGTCTCCTCGGAATAGGGGTGTAGTAATTCTGC
AGTAGTGCAATTTTTACCCCGCCAAGGGGGGGCGAAAAGAGACGACCTCATCACGCATTCTCCAGTCGCT
CTCTACGCCTACAGCACCGACGTAGTTAACTTTCTCCCATATATAAAGCAATTGCCATTCCCCTGAAAAC
TTTAACCTCTGCTTTTTCTTGATTTTTCCTTGCCCAAAGAAAAGCATGTTTGGACTGATGAGTCCGTGAG
GACGAAACGAGTAAGCTCGTCTCCAAAGACTCCCTGTTTTCGTTTTAGAGCTAGAAATAGCAAGTTAAAA
TAAGGCTAGTCCGTTATCAACTTGAAAAAGTGGCACCGAGTCGGTGCGCGCACATGAGGATCACCCATGT
GCTTTTGGCCGGCATGGTCCCAGCCTCCTCGCTGGCGCCGGCTGGGCAACATGCTTCGGCATGGCGAATG
GGACAGCTTTGGACTGCTTTTAGTGTACATCTGATAATATAGTACTACCACGTATGATAATGTAGAGAAT
AGGCTTCCTTGTCGAGTGTGTTTGCAGTTTTCTTGAGTTTCAAGGTTTAAATGCTGGTATATTAGTTCAT
CGAAGGTTTCAGCCAATAGCACCTTAAATCAATCAAACTAATTCGACTCTTACGAAAGAGCCTACTGTGT
TTAGTATCGAAGTCGTTTACCTTTCATGTTGAATAGCTTCCTCTCTGACCCTAACATTTCAAGATCCTCC
TAAAGTTACCCGGATTGTGAAATTCTAATGATCCACCTGCCCAATGCATTTTTTCTTTATTCAGTTTACC
TTTTTTACCTAATATACGAGCTTGTTAAAGTAAGTGGCACTGCAATACTAGGCTTATTGTTGATATTATG
ATGAATCGTTTTCACAAACTTGATTTCCTGTGAACTCACCATGTACTAAGGAAAAAAACATGCATCACCA
TCTGAATATTTGACCGCTAGCTCATGGACATGGAGGCCCAGAATACCCTCCTTGACAGTCTTGACGTGCG
CAGCTCAGGGGCATGATGTGACTGTCGCCCGTACATTTAGCCCATACATCCCCATGTATAATCATTTGCA
TCCATACATTTTGATGGCCGCACGGCGCGAAGCAAAAATTACGGCTCCTCGCTGCAGACCTGCGAGCAGG
GAAACGCTCCCCTCACAGACGCGTTGAATTGTCCCCACGCCGCGCCCCTGTAGAGAAATATAAAAGGTTA
GGATTTGCCACTGAGGTTCTTCTTTCATATACTTCCTTTTAAAATCTTGCTAGGATACAGTTCTCACATC
ACATCCGAACATAAACAACCATGGGTACCACTCTTGACGACACGGCTTACCGGTACCGCACCAGTGTCCC
GGGGGACGCCGAGGCCATCGAGGCACTGGATGGGTCCTTCACCACCGACACCGTTTTTCGCGTCACCGCC
ACCGGGGACGGCTTCACCCTGCGGGAGGTGCCGGTGGACCCGCCCCTGACCAAGGTGTTCCCCGACGACG
AATCGGACGACGAATCGGACGACGGGGAGGACGGCGACCCGGACTCCCGGACGTTCGTCGCGTACGGGGA
CGACGGCGACCTGGCGGGCTTCGTGGTCGTCTCGTACTCCGGCTGGAACCGCCGGCTGACCGTCGAGGAC
ATCGAGGTCGCCCCGGAGCACCGGGGGCACGGGGTCGGGCGCGCGTTGATGGGGCTCGCGACGGAGTTCG
CCCGCGAGCGGGGCGCCGGGCACCTCTGGCTGGAGGTCACCAACGTCAACGCACCGGCGATCCACGCGTA
CCGGCGGATGGGGTTCACCCTCTGCGGCCTGGACACCGCCCTGTACGACGGCACCGCCTCGGACGGCGAG
CAGGCGCTCTACATGAGCATGCCCTGCCCCTAATCAGTACTGACAATAAAAAGATTCTTGTTTTCAAGAA
CTTGTCATTTGTATAGTTTTTTTATATTGTAGTTGTTCTATTTTAATCAAATGTTAGCGTGATTTATATT
TTTTTTCGCCTCGACATCATCTGCCCAGATGCGAAGTTAAGTGCGCAGAAAGTAATATCATGCGTCAATC
GTATGTGAATGCTGGTCGCTATACTGGCTTCATACCCAGCATTGACCTTTGGTATGAGCATCTGAAAAAC
AACCAGGTGTTGCAAAGTTAAACATCCTTCTTTGTTCATATAGAACCCACTATTCATGGTACTCCCCAAT
CGAATTTCACATTCTGGTTTTGAAATTACACACCACGTTAGCTTATAAGATTTCATATAACTTATTGATA
TACGGTTTCCATTGTTCGAATAGTTGAGGTTGTATGTAATTCGATTGAAGGGGCCATTTTTGTTTCCTAC
TTTTCCTGGGAGCTTATCCGATGCGCTTCAAAGCTGGAATTGTAAATATAGAGAAAAAGAAGGATGTTGT
TTTATTCTTGAAAGAGTATAATTTTACTTCTAGCAACTCTCCCACTTCGCTTGACTTCATTTATTTCTTG
GGCACATAGGCGTAGTAATCTAGACCAACAGATAATTTGCCGGAATGATATAGCGATTGGAAAATGAACT
GAAATTTTTTGCTGTCTTTCAATTTGACGGGCAGTTCATCAGGCGCGCCGTGACCGACCATATAAATACG
TTGAGAATGTTATTCTTCCTCGTAGTTGAAGTGGCTTCATAATTTCAGAACTCAATAGATAAACTAGGAT
GTTTTAAAGCAATTAATGCTCACAAGTAAGGAGCGACTCTCTTGCTTTTCGAATACTAAAAGTATCGTCC
CAACCCAGAAAAAAAGACCTCTTAACTGCAAAATAAACTCTATATATTTCTTCTAAAACAGTTTCAGGTT
GGATAGTATCGCATTCTCATCACTTCTAACTAGTAGGCCATGAGATATATTAACGTTTACTTGAGTTCTA
AGTTCTCCGAATTAGATGCACAGCACAAACAAGATTAGGTTTCACTTGGTACAAAATACGAACAGAGTTT
AAGGTCGTAATTTCATTTCGTTATTGATCCCCACAATCTATTCTTATCACAGTCATCAGATAGTCGCGAA
AAAGCATGCAGAAAAGGGGGTCGTCCCTATCTAAGTTGTAGCATTACAACAAATATGAC
